>Addgene plasmid #232599 | FtACR_mCherry_pcDNA3.1 | addgene full sequence | sequence record 467519 | Addgene NGS Result
GACGGATCGGGAGATCTCCCGATCCCCTATGGTGCACTCTCAGTACAATCTGCTCTGATGCCGCATAGTT
AAGCCAGTATCTGCTCCCTGCTTGTGTGTTGGAGGTCGCTGAGTAGTGCGCGAGCAAAATTTAAGCTACA
ACAAGGCAAGGCTTGACCGACAATTGCATGAAGAATCTGCTTAGGGTTAGGCGTTTTGCGCTGCTTCGCG
ATGTACGGGCCAGATATACGCGTTGACATTGATTATTGACTAGTTATTAATAGTAATCAATTACGGGGTC
ATTAGTTCATAGCCCATATATGGAGTTCCGCGTTACATAACTTACGGTAAATGGCCCGCCTGGCTGACCG
CCCAACGACCCCCGCCCATTGACGTCAATAATGACGTATGTTCCCATAGTAACGCCAATAGGGACTTTCC
ATTGACGTCAATGGGTGGAGTATTTACGGTAAACTGCCCACTTGGCAGTACATCAAGTGTATCATATGCC
AAGTACGCCCCCTATTGACGTCAATGACGGTAAATGGCCCGCCTGGCATTATGCCCAGTACATGACCTTA
TGGGACTTTCCTACTTGGCAGTACATCTACGTATTAGTCATCGCTATTACCATGGTGATGCGGTTTTGGC
AGTACATCAATGGGCGTGGATAGCGGTTTGACTCACGGGGATTTCCAAGTCTCCACCCCATTGACGTCAA
TGGGAGTTTGTTTTGGCACCAAAATCAACGGGACTTTCCAAAATGTCGTAACAACTCCGCCCCATTGACG
CAAATGGGCGGTAGGCGTGTACGGTGGGAGGTCTATATAAGCAGAGCTCTCTGGCTAACTAGAGAACCCA
CTGCTTACTGGCTTATCGAAATTAATACGACTCACTATAGGGAGACCCAAGCTGGCTAGTTAAGCTTGGT
ACCGAGCTCGGATCCATGGTGTCCGGCGAGGATAATGTGTCTATCGCCTACGCCATGATGGTCCTGGTGT
CTGGCATCAGCGTGGTCCAGGCCATCTGGTACACCATCCAAACAGCCAGAGGCAAGAACCACAGCTGGCG
GCCAGCTCTGGTCATCGGCGCTGAGGCCTTTCAGTACATGGTGCGGCTGGCCGTGTCCCTGACCGACAGC
AACATCTCCAGCGGACTGACCGTGATGAACAGCAGAGGCCTGGAAGTGGATATCGGCACCTACCTGGGCT
GGTTCTTCACCTGTCCTCTGCTGGTGGACGCCATTGGCAATGTGGAGGACGACATCATCTACAGCGTTGA
GCTGTACCGGGCCGCCATGACCAACACCGAGGCCGTGTACAGCCCTAGAAGAGTGTGGTGGATGAGCGCC
GTGATGTCTGGCATGCTGTGTACAGTGGTGGTGGCCTCTCTGGCTGAAAAGACCACCCAGATCGCCGCTG
TCTTTTGCGTGGGCGGAGCCCTGTGCATGGTGCTCTTCGCCGGCATCGGAAGAGCCATTAGACGGTGCCT
CGACCACGGCGCTGATAGACTGACAGCATATAGCCTGCTGATCGTGTTCTACACAGGCTGGAGCCTGTTC
CCCCTGATCTGGGTGCTTTCTCCTCTGGGATACGACGTGCTGGATGCCGTGACCGCCAGGGCCCTGTTCG
GCTTCGCCGACCTGATCGCCAAAAACCTGCTGAGCGTGCTGCTGACAAGACTGACCGTGATGAGCGTGAA
CGCCAAGCAGGCTGTGCTGGAACTGAAGATCCAGACAAGCAGCCACAGCGCGGCCGCCGTGAGCAAGGGC
GAGGAGGATAACATGGCCATCATCAAGGAGTTCATGCGCTTCAAGGTGCACATGGAGGGCTCCGTGAACG
GCCACGAGTTCGAGATCGAGGGCGAGGGCGAGGGCCGCCCCTACGAGGGCACCCAGACCGCCAAGCTGAA
GGTGACCAAGGGTGGCCCCCTGCCCTTCGCCTGGGACATCCTGTCCCCTCAGTTCATGTACGGCTCCAAG
GCCTACGTGAAGCACCCCGCCGACATCCCCGACTACTTGAAGCTGTCCTTCCCCGAGGGCTTCAAGTGGG
AGCGCGTGATGAACTTCGAGGACGGCGGCGTGGTGACCGTGACCCAGGACTCCTCCCTGCAGGACGGCGA
GTTCATCTACAAGGTGAAGCTGCGCGGCACCAACTTCCCCTCCGACGGCCCCGTAATGCAGAAGAAGACC
ATGGGCTGGGAGGCCTCCTCCGAGCGGATGTACCCCGAGGACGGCGCCCTGAAGGGCGAGATCAAGCAGA
GGCTGAAGCTGAAGGACGGCGGCCACTACGACGCTGAGGTCAAGACCACCTACAAGGCCAAGAAGCCCGT
GCAGCTGCCCGGCGCCTACAACGTCAACATCAAGTTGGACATCACCTCCCACAACGAGGACTACACCATC
GTGGAACAGTACGAACGCGCCGAGGGCCGCCACTCCACCGGCGGCATGGACGAGCTGTACAAGTAACATA
TGCTCTAGAGGGCCCGCGGTTCGAAGGTAAGCCTATCCCTAACCCTCTCCTCGGTCTCGATTCTACGCGT
ACCGGTCATCATCACCATCACCATTGAGTTTAAACCCGCTGATCAGCCTCGACTGTGCCTTCTAGTTGCC
AGCCATCTGTTGTTTGCCCCTCCCCCGTGCCTTCCTTGACCCTGGAAGGTGCCACTCCCACTGTCCTTTC
CTAATAAAATGAGGAAATTGCATCGCATTGTCTGAGTAGGTGTCATTCTATTCTGGGGGGTGGGGTGGGG
CAGGACAGCAAGGGGGAGGATTGGGAAGACAATAGCAGGCATGCTGGGGATGCGGTGGGCTCTATGGCTT
CTGAGGCGGAAAGAACCAGCTGGGGCTCTAGGGGGTATCCCC
[124 nt withheld, positions 2843-2966]
C
[91 nt withheld, positions 2968-3058]
A
[49 nt withheld, positions 3060-3108]
CCTTTGACGTTGGAGTCCACGTTCTTT
[37 nt withheld, positions 3136-3172]
ACCCTATCTCGGTCTATTCTTTTGATTTATAAGGGATTTTGCCGATTTCGGCCTATTGGTTAAAAAATGA
GCTGATTTAACAAAAATTTAACGCGAATTAATTCTGTGGAATGTGTGTCAGTTAGGGTGTGGAAAGTCCC
CAGGCTCCCCAGCAGGCAGAAGTATGCAAAGCATGCATCTCAATTAGTCAGCAACCAGGTGTGGAAAGTC
CCCAGGCTCCCCAGCAGGCAGAAGTATGCAAAGCATGCATCTCAATTAGTCAGCAACCATAGTCCCGCCC
CTAACTCCGCCCATCCCGCCCCTAACTCCGCCCAGTTCCGCCCATTCTCCGCCCCATGGCTGACTAATTT
TTTTTATTTATGCAGAGGCCGAGGCCGCCTCTGCCTCTGAGCTATTCCAGAAGTAGTGAGGAGGCTTTTT
TGGAGGCCTAGGCTTTTGCAAAAAGCTCCCGGGAGCTTGTATATCCATTTTCGGATCTGATCAAGAGACA
GGATGAGGATCGTTTCGCATGATTGAACAAGATGGATTGCACGCAGGTTCTCCGGCCGCTTGGGTGGAGA
GGCTATTCGGCTATGACTGGGCACAACAGACAATCGGCTGCTCTGATGCCGCCGTGTTCCGGCTGTCAGC
GCAGGGGCGCCCGGTTCTTTTTGTCAAGACCGACCTGTCCGGTGCCCTGAATGAACTGCAGGACGAGGCA
GCGCGGCTATCGTGGCTGGCCACGACGGGCGTTCCTTGCGCAGCTGTGCTCGACGTTGTCACTGAAGCGG
GAAGGGACTGGCTGCTATTGGGCGAAGTGCCGGGGCAGGATCTCCTGTCATCTCACCTTGCTCCTGCCGA
GAAAGTATCCATCATGGCTGATGCAATGCGGCGGCTGCATACGCTTGATCCGGCTACCTGCCCATTCGAC
CACCAAGCGAAACATCGCATCGAGCGAGCACGTACTCGGATGGAAGCCGGTCTTGTCGATCAGGATGATC
TGGACGAAGAGCATCAGGGGCTCGCGCCAGCCGAACTGTTCGCCAGGCTCAAGGCGCGCATGCCCGACGG
CGAGGATCTCGTCGTGACCCATGGCGATGCCTGCTTGCCGAATATCATGGTGGAAAATGGCCGCTTTTCT
GGATTCATCGACTGTGGCCGGCTGGGTGTGGCGGACCGCTATCAGGACATAGCGTTGGCTACCCGTGATA
TTGCTGAAGAGCTTGGCGGCGAATGGGCTGACCGCTTCCTCGTGCTTTACGGTATCGCCGCTCCCGATTC
GCAGCGCATCGCCTTCTATCGCCTTCTTGACGAGTTCTTCTGAGCGGGACTCTGGGGTTCGCGAAATGAC
CGACCAAGCGACGCCCAACCTGCCATCACGAGATTTCGATTCCACCGCCGCCTTCTATGAAAGGTTGGGC
TTCGGAATCGTTTTCCGGGACGCCGGCTGGATGATCCTCCAGCGCGGGGATCTCATGCTGGAGTTCTTCG
CCCACCCCAACTTGTTTATTGCAGCTTATAATGGTTACAAATAAAGCAATAGCATCACAAATTTCACAAA
TAAAGCATTTTTTTCACTGCATTCTAGTTGTGGTTTGTCCAAACTCATCAATGTATCTTATCATGTCTGT
ATACCGTCGACCTCTAGCTAGAGCTTGGCGTAATCATGGTCATAGCTGTTTCCTGTGTGAAATTGTTATC
CGCTCACAATTCCACACAACATACGAGCCGGAAGCATAAAGTGTAAAGCCTGGGGTGCCTAATGAGTGAG
CTAACTCACATTAATTGCGTTGCGCTCACTGCCCGCTTTCCAGTCGGGAAACCTGTCGTGCCAGCTGCAT
TAATGAATCGGCCAACGCGCGGGGAGAGGCGGTTTGCGTATTGGGCGCTCTTCCGCTTCCTCGCTCACTG
ACTCGCTGCGCTCGGTCGTTCGGCTGCGGCGAGCGGTATCAGCTCACTCAAAGGCGGTAATACGGTTATC
CACAGAATCAGGGGATAACGCAGGAAAGAACATGTGAGCAAAAGGCCAGCAAAAGGCCAGGAACCGTAAA
AAGGCCGCGTTGCTGGCGTTTTTCCATAGGCTCCGCCCCCCTGACGAGCATCACAAAAATCGACGCTCAA
GTCAGAGGTGGCGAAACCCGACAGGACTATAAAGATACCAGGCGTTTCCCCCTGGAAGCTCCCTCGTGCG
CTCTCCTGTTCCGACCCTGCCGCTTACCGGATACCTGTCCGCCTTTCTCCCTTCGGGAAGCGTGGCGCTT
TCTCATAGCTCACGCTGTAGGTATCTCAGTTCGGTGTAGGTCGTTCGCTCCAAGCTGGGCTGTGTGCACG
AACCCCCCGTTCAGCCCGACCGCTGCGCCTTATCCGGTAACTATCGTCTTGAGTCCAACCCGGTAAGACA
CGACTTATCGCCACTGGCAGCAGCCACTGGTAACAGGATTAGCAGAGCGAGGTATGTAGGCGGTGCTACA
GAGTTCTTGAAGTGGTGGCCTAACTACGGCTACACTAGAAGAACAGTATTTGGTATCTGCGCTCTGCTGA
AGCCAGTTACCTTCGGAAAAAGAGTTGGTAGCTCTTGATCCGGCAAACAAACCACCGCTGGTAGCGGTGG
TTTTTTTGTTTGCAAGCAGCAGATTACGCGCAGAAAAAAAGGATCTCAAGAAGATCCTTTGATCTTTTCT
ACGGGGTCTGACGCTCAGTGGAACGAAAACTCACGTTAAGGGATTTTGGTCATGAGATTATCAAAAAGGA
TCTTCACCTAGATCCTTTTAAATTAAAAATGAAGTTTTAAATCAATCTAAAGTATATATGAGTAAACTTG
GTCTGACAGTTACCAATGCTTAATCAGTGAGGCACCTATCTCAGCGATCTGTCTATTTCGTTCATCCATA
GTTGCCTGACTCCCCGTCGTGTAGATAACTACGATACGGGAGGGCTTACCATCTGGCCCCAGTGCTGCAA
TGATACCGCGAGACCCACGCTCACCGGCTCCAGATTTATCAGCAATAAACCAGCCAGCCGGAAGGGCCGA
GCGCAGAAGTGGTCCTGCAACTTTATCCGCCTCCATCCAGTCTATTAATTGTTGCCGGGAAGCTAGAGTA
AGTAGTTCGCCAGTTAATAGTTTGCGCAACGTTGTTGCCATTGCTACAGGCATCGTGGTGTCACGCTCGT
CGTTTGGTATGGCTTCATTCAGCTCCGGTTCCCAACGATCAAGGCGAGTTACATGATCCCCCATGTTGTG
CAAAAAAGCGGTTAGCTCCTTCGGTCCTCCGATCGTTGTCAGAAGTAAGTTGGCCGCAGTGTTATCACTC
ATGGTTATGGCAGCACTGCATAATTCTCTTACTGTCATGCCATCCGTAAGATGCTTTTCTGTGACTGGTG
AGTACTCAACCAAGTCATTCTGAGAATAGTGTATGCGGCGACCGAGTTGCTCTTGCCCGGCGTCAATACG
GGATAATACCGCGCCACATAGCAGAACTTTAAAAGTGCTCATCATTGGAAAACGTTCTTCGGGGCGAAAA
CTCTCAAGGATCTTACCGCTGTTGAGATCCAGTTCGATGTAACCCACTCGTGCACCCAACTGATCTTCAG
CATCTTTTACTTTCACCAGCGTTTCTGGGTGAGCAAAAACAGGAAGGCAAAATGCCGCAAAAAAGGGAAT
AAGGGCGACACGGAAATGTTGAATACTCATACTCTTCCTTTTTCAATATTATTGAAGCATTTATCAGGGT
TATTGTCTCATGAGCGGATACATATTTGAATGTATTTAGAAAAATAAACAAATAGGGGTTCCGCGCACAT
TTCCCCGAAAAGTGCCACCTGACGTC
Features (pLannotate 1.2.2; 21 found; start..end, strand, type, name):
     28..80      -  misc_feature   bom (fragment): basis of mobility region from pBR322
    235..614     +  enhancer       CMV enhancer: human cytomegalovirus immediate early enhancer
    615..818     +  promoter       CMV promoter: human cytomegalovirus (CMV) immediate early promoter
    814..847     +  LTR            5' LTR (truncated) (fragment): truncated 5' long terminal repeat (LTR) from HIV-1
    863..881     +  promoter       T7 promoter: promoter for bacteriophage T7 RNA polymerase
   1739..2445    +  CDS            mCherry (fragment): monomeric derivative of DsRed fluorescent protein (Shaner et al., 2004) mammalian codon-optimized
   2476..2517    +  CDS            V5 tag: epitope tag from simian virus 5
   2573..2797    +  polyA_signal   bGH poly(A) signal: bovine growth hormone polyadenylation signal
   2801..2822    +  promoter       SV40 promoter (fragment): SV40 enhancer and early promoter
   2843..3271    +  rep_origin     f1 ori (sequence partly withheld): f1 bacteriophage origin of replication; arrow indicates direction of (+) strand synthesis
   3285..3614    +  promoter       SV40 promoter: SV40 enhancer and early promoter
   3681..4472    +  CDS            neo: KKA2_KLEPN - Also known as kan, nptII. Experimental evidence at protein level: Swiss-Prot protein existence level 1. Resistance to kanamycin, neomycin, paromomycin, ribostamycin, butirosin and gentamicin B. From Klebsiella pneumoniae.
   4498..4656    +  CDS            ble (fragment): BLE_KLEPN - Experimental evidence at protein level: Swiss-Prot protein existence level 1. Binding protein with a strong affinity to the bleomycin family of antibiotics. Binds to CL990; an antimitotic-antibiotic compound. From Klebsiella pneumoniae.
   4651..4772    +  polyA_signal   SV40 poly(A) signal: SV40 polyadenylation signal
   4845..4861    -  protein_bind   lac operator: The lac repressor binds to the lac operator to inhibit transcription in E. coli. This inhibition can be relieved by adding lactose or isopropyl-β-D-thiogalactopyranoside (IPTG). lac repressor encoded by lacI
   4869..4899    -  promoter       lac promoter: promoter for the E. coli lac operon
   4914..4935    -  protein_bind   CAP binding site: CAP binding activates transcription in the presence of cAMP. E. coli catabolite activator protein
   4948..5040    -  CDS            lacI (fragment): lac repressor; lacI; The lac repressor binds to the lac operator to inhibit transcription in E. coli. This inhibition can be relieved by adding lactose or isopropyl-β-D-thiogalactopyranoside (IPTG).
   5223..5811    -  rep_origin     ori: high-copy-number ColE1/pMB1/pBR322/pUC origin of replication
   5982..6842    -  CDS            AmpR: β-lactamase; bla; confers resistance to ampicillin, carbenicillin, and related antibiotics
   6843..6947    -  promoter       AmpR promoter: bla
