[The description below was written by a language model from this plasmid's Addgene catalogue record and pLannotate feature annotations shown in this document.]
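Description:
FtACR_mCherry_pcDNA3.1 is a mammalian expression plasmid of about 7 kb built on the pcDNA3.1 backbone. It expresses FtACR, an 804 bp channelrhodopsin coding sequence, fused at its C terminus to the red fluorescent protein mCherry. The associated publication concerns blue-shifted channelrhodopsins from ancyromonads intended for multiplexed optogenetics. The "ACR" in the name presumably stands for anion channelrhodopsin, though the record does not spell this out. The plasmid is propagated in E. coli at high copy through a ColE1/pUC-type origin and selected with ampicillin through the β-lactamase gene and its own promoter. An f1 origin is also present, as are small lac-region and bom remnants typical of this backbone family.

Expression is driven by the human cytomegalovirus immediate-early enhancer and promoter and terminated by the bovine growth hormone polyadenylation signal. A T7 promoter just upstream of the insert allows in vitro transcription or sequencing. The feature table does not annotate FtACR itself, but the unannotated stretch between the T7 promoter and mCherry fits the stated insert size. A backbone-derived V5 epitope tag lies downstream of mCherry; the record does not say whether it is translated in frame, and it is not listed among the tags. A separate SV40 promoter–neo–SV40 poly(A) cassette provides neomycin phosphotransferase, which would allow G418 selection of stably transfected cells. The short HIV-1 LTR and ble matches are fragments and probably have no function.

The plasmid is used for transient transfection of cultured mammalian cells. mCherry fluorescence identifies expressing cells and shows where the channel localises, which would support characterisation of the light-gated channel.
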