Addgene plasmid #232599: FtACR_mCherry_pcDNA3.1
Purpose: Expresses FtACR_mCherry in mammalian cells
Depositing lab: John Spudich. Depositing organization: University of Texas Health Science Center at Houston. Publication: Blue-shifted ancyromonad channelrhodopsins for multiplex optogenetics. Govorunova EG, Sineshchekov OA, Li H, Gou Y, Chen H, Yang S, Wang Y, Mitchell S, Palmateer A, Brown LS, St-Pierre F, Xue MG, Spudich JL. Elife. 2025 Sep 19;14:RP106508. doi: 10.7554/eLife.106508. PubMed 40970384.
Backbone
  Vector backbone: pcDNA3.1
  Vector type: Mammalian Expression
Growth in bacteria
  Bacterial resistance: Ampicillin, 100 μg/mL
  Growth temperature: 37°C
  Growth strain: DH5alpha
  Copy number: High Copy
Gene/Insert
  Gene/Insert name: FtACR
  Insert size (bp): 804
  GenBank ID: PQ657778
  Tag / fusion protein: mCherry (C terminal on insert)
Terms and licenses: Academic/Nonprofit Terms; Industry Terms: Not Available to Industry
Depositor comments: Please visit https://doi.org/10.1101/2025.02.24.639930 for bioRxiv preprint.
How to cite: FtACR_mCherry_pcDNA3.1 was a gift from John Spudich (Addgene plasmid # 232599 ; http://n2t.net/addgene:232599 ; RRID:Addgene_232599)
