>Addgene plasmid #232599 | FtACR_mCherry_pcDNA3.1 | depositor partial sequence | sequence record 457445 | FtACR
ATGGTGTCCGGCGAGGATAATGTGTCTATCGCCTACGCCATGATGGTCCTGGTGTCTGGCATCAGCGTGG
TCCAGGCCATCTGGTACACCATCCAAACAGCCAGAGGCAAGAACCACAGCTGGCGGCCAGCTCTGGTCAT
CGGCGCTGAGGCCTTTCAGTACATGGTGCGGCTGGCCGTGTCCCTGACCGACAGCAACATCTCCAGCGGA
CTGACCGTGATGAACAGCAGAGGCCTGGAAGTGGATATCGGCACCTACCTGGGCTGGTTCTTCACCTGTC
CTCTGCTGGTGGACGCCATTGGCAATGTGGAGGACGACATCATCTACAGCGTTGAGCTGTACCGGGCCGC
CATGACCAACACCGAGGCCGTGTACAGCCCTAGAAGAGTGTGGTGGATGAGCGCCGTGATGTCTGGCATG
CTGTGTACAGTGGTGGTGGCCTCTCTGGCTGAAAAGACCACCCAGATCGCCGCTGTCTTTTGCGTGGGCG
GAGCCCTGTGCATGGTGCTCTTCGCCGGCATCGGAAGAGCCATTAGACGGTGCCTCGACCACGGCGCTGA
TAGACTGACAGCATATAGCCTGCTGATCGTGTTCTACACAGGCTGGAGCCTGTTCCCCCTGATCTGGGTG
CTTTCTCCTCTGGGATACGACGTGCTGGATGCCGTGACCGCCAGGGCCCTGTTCGGCTTCGCCGACCTGA
TCGCCAAAAACCTGCTGAGCGTGCTGCTGACAAGACTGACCGTGATGAGCGTGAACGCCAAGCAGGCTGT
GCTGGAACTGAAGATCCAGACAAGCAGCCACAGC
